Addgene plasmid #110567: pJM251 (miniCTX1-araC-ParaBAD)
Purpose: Integration vector for Pseudomonas aeruginosa with araC-ParaBAD inducible promoter
Depositing lab: Joanna Goldberg. Depositing organization: Emory University. Publication: The Escherichia coli rhaSR-PrhaBAD Inducible Promoter System Allows Tightly Controlled Gene Expression over a Wide Range in Pseudomonas aeruginosa. Meisner J, Goldberg JB. Appl Environ Microbiol. 2016 Oct 27;82(22):6715-6727. doi: 10.1128/AEM.02041-16. Print 2016 Nov 15. PubMed 27613678.
Backbone
  Vector backbone: miniCTX1
  Backbone manufacturer: Herbert Schweizer
  Backbone size w/o insert (bp): 5610
  Vector type: Bacterial Expression
Growth in bacteria
  Bacterial resistance: Tetracycline, 10 μg/mL
  Growth temperature: 37°C
  Growth strain: DH5alpha
  Copy number: Unknown
Gene/Insert
  Gene/Insert name: araC-ParaBAD
  GenBank ID: KX787912
  Promoter: araC-ParaBAD
  Cloning method: Restriction Enzyme; 5′ cloning site SacI (not destroyed); 3′ cloning site HindIII (not destroyed)
  Sequencing primers: 5′ pBAD Forward (ATGCCATAGCATTTTTATCC)
Terms and licenses: Academic/Nonprofit Terms; Industry Terms: Not Available to Industry
How to cite: pJM251 (miniCTX1-araC-ParaBAD) was a gift from Joanna Goldberg (Addgene plasmid # 110567 ; http://n2t.net/addgene:110567 ; RRID:Addgene_110567)
