[The description below was written by a language model from this plasmid's Addgene catalogue record and pLannotate feature annotations shown in this document.]
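Description:
pJM251 is a chromosomal integration vector for Pseudomonas aeruginosa, built on the miniCTX1 backbone and carrying the Escherichia coli araC-ParaBAD arabinose-inducible promoter system. It is maintained in E. coli through a ColE1/pUC-type origin of replication and selected with tetracycline through a tet promoter-driven TcR efflux gene. An incP oriT allows it to be mobilised by conjugation from a suitable E. coli donor into Pseudomonas, where the ColE1-type origin is not expected to support replication, so tetracycline-resistant recipients should arise by integration. The annotation does not label the integrase gene or attachment site that the miniCTX family is known to use for site-specific insertion. A stretch of roughly 1.4 kb between the origin and oriT is unannotated, but the record does not say what lies there.

The insert, cloned between SacI and HindIII sites that are both retained, consists of the araC regulator gene and the divergently oriented araBAD promoter. The promoter points toward a remnant of a pBluescript-type multiple cloning site, flanked by T7 and T3 promoters. No gene of interest is present, so this is an empty vector into which a coding sequence can be placed under arabinose control. AraC represses ParaBAD in the absence of L-arabinose and activates it when the sugar is supplied. Two FRT sites are annotated, positioned so that FLP recombinase should remove the backbone segment containing the resistance marker, origin and oriT after integration, leaving the expression cassette in the chromosome. The short lacI, RSF ori and partial β-lactamase hits appear to be backbone fragments rather than functional elements. The associated publication compares inducible promoter systems in P. aeruginosa, consistent with use for single-copy, titratable expression.
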