Features (pLannotate 1.2.2; 16 found; start..end, strand, type, name):
      1..589     +  rep_origin     ori: high-copy-number ColE1/pMB1/pBR322/pUC origin of replication
   2021..2129    +  oriT           oriT: incP origin of transfer
   2141..2265    +  rep_origin     RSF ori (fragment): Plasmids containing the RSF 1030 origin of replication can be propagated in E. coli cells that contain additional plasmids with compatible origins.
   2267..2321    +  CDS            lacI (fragment): lac repressor; lacI; The lac repressor binds to the lac operator to inhibit transcription in E. coli. This inhibition can be relieved by adding lactose or isopropyl-β-D-thiogalactopyranoside (IPTG).
   2350..2383    +  protein_bind   FRT (minimal): supports FLP-mediated excision but not integration (Turan and Bode, 2011) FLP recombinase from the Saccharomyces cerevisiae 2μ plasmid
   2557..2575    +  promoter       T7 promoter: promoter for bacteriophage T7 RNA polymerase
   2584..2625    -  misc_feature   MCS (fragment): pBluescript multiple cloning site
   2672..2956    -  promoter       araBAD promoter: araBAD; promoter of the L-arabinose operon of E. coli; the araC regulatory gene is transcribed in the opposite direction (Guzman et al., 1995)
   2983..3861    +  CDS            araC: L-arabinose regulatory protein; araC
   3891..3909    -  promoter       T3 promoter: promoter for bacteriophage T3 RNA polymerase
   4448..4495    +  protein_bind   FRT: FLP-mediated recombination occurs in the 8-bp core sequence TCTAGAAA (Turan and Bode, 2011). FLP recombinase from the Saccharomyces cerevisiae 2μ plasmid
   4518..4572    -  CDS            lacI (fragment): lac repressor; lacI; The lac repressor binds to the lac operator to inhibit transcription in E. coli. This inhibition can be relieved by adding lactose or isopropyl-β-D-thiogalactopyranoside (IPTG).
   4574..4698    -  rep_origin     RSF ori (fragment): Plasmids containing the RSF 1030 origin of replication can be propagated in E. coli cells that contain additional plasmids with compatible origins.
   4714..4742    +  promoter       tet promoter: E. coli promoter for tetracycline efflux protein gene
   4790..5980    +  CDS            TcR: tetracycline efflux protein; tet; confers resistance to tetracycline
   6078..6630    +  CDS            bla(M) (fragment): β-lactamase lacking the signal sequence; bla(M); allows cytosolic expression of β-lactamase
>Addgene plasmid #110567 | pJM251 (miniCTX1-araC-ParaBAD) | addgene full sequence | sequence record 426700 | Addgene NGS Result
TTGAGATCCTTTTTTTCTGCGCGTAATCTGCTGCTTGCAAACAAAAAAACCACCGCTACCAGCGGTGGTT
TGTTTGCCGGATCAAGAGCTACCAACTCTTTTTCCGAAGGTAACTGGCTTCAGCAGAGCGCAGATACCAA
ATACTGTTCTTCTAGTGTAGCCGTAGTTAGGCCACCACTTCAAGAACTCTGTAGCACCGCCTACATACCT
CGCTCTGCTAATCCTGTTACCAGTGGCTGCTGCCAGTGGCGATAAGTCGTGTCTTACCGGGTTGGACTCA
AGACGATAGTTACCGGATAAGGCGCAGCGGTCGGGCTGAACGGGGGGTTCGTGCACACAGCCCAGCTTGG
AGCGAACGACCTACACCGAACTGAGATACCTACAGCGTGAGCTATGAGAAAGCGCCACGCTTCCCGAAGG
GAGAAAGGCGGACAGGTATCCGGTAAGCGGCAGGGTCGGAACAGGAGAGCGCACGAGGGAGCTTCCAGGG
GGAAACGCCTGGTATCTTTATAGTCCTGTCGGGTTTCGCCACCTCTGACTTGAGCGTCGATTTTTGTGAT
GCTCGTCAGGGGGGCGGAGCCTATGGAAAAACGCCAGCAACGCGGCCTTTTTACGGTTCCTGGCCTTTTG
CTGGCCTTTTGCTCACATCCAGCTTGGTAGCCTGAACGCTTGGTGTGGATCAGGGGAACCAGATGGCAGA
CGGAGTCGAGGTACGCGGAAAACGGATCAGGATCTACTTCCGCTACCAGGGCGAGCTGTGTAGGGAGTCC
ATACCAGGGGACGCAACGCCCGAGAATATAGCCAATGCCGAACAGCTGGCCGGCATCATCAACTACGAGA
TCAAGCAAGGAGTCTTCAGCTACAGCCGACACTTCCCGGACTCACCGCGGGTGAAAAGCAACACCTTGGG
CCATTACATCGACCTCTGGCTCGACATCAAACGCAACCAGATTGCCGCCAGCGGCTTCCGCGGCTACACC
AGCCGCGTGGAAACCCACATCCGACCTCGCTGGGGTGACAGCCAGGCCGACAGCATCGACCACCTGGATA
TTCAAGACTGGGTGCAGAACACGCTCATGCCCAAGCTGCACAACAAGACGGTGCGAGAGATCGTCAGCAA
CCTGCGGCAGATCTTCCGGCTGTATCGAACTCGGAACCGGAGCGCGCACGACCCAACAGACGGCATCGTG
ATCACTCTTCCGGATGCGGATGACCCAGACCCATTCACTCGTGAGGAAATCGACCTCATCCTCGGTACTG
AAACCGCGCGCATCGGTGAGCTGAACCTGGCGGAGTTCATGATCTGGAGCGGCCCCCGCGTCAGCGAGGC
CATAGCTCTGGCCTGGGAAGATGTCGATTTGGACACGGGGACCGTGGTTTTCCGCCGCGCTCGTGTACGC
AGCCAGTACAAGGTCACCAAGACTCGCCGATCGACGAGGAAGGTCCAGCTACTGGCCCCGGCGCTGCGCG
CACTCCAGCAGCAGGCCAAGCTAACCAGACGCCTTCCGCCCGTACAGATCGAGGTGATAGACCGCGACAA
CCGGACCAGAAAGCCTCAACGGGTACGCTTCGTGTTCCACAACAGTGCTAGCGGGGCGGCGTACTCCACG
TCGGATACGCTGCGCAACGGCTGGTGGCATGGCCACCTCAGGAATGCGGGCGTCCGCTCGCGTGGTCCCA
ATCAGTGCCGCCACACCTTCGCCAGCCAGATGCTCAGCAGCGGCATCGCCACTCCCGAATGGATCGCGGA
CCAGATGGGGCACACCTCGACGGCGATGATCTTCAAGCATTACGCCAAGTGGATCAGCAAGGACGGCCCC
GACATCGTAGGTCTGCTGAATCAGGCGCTGAAACTTTCCTGAAGCAACGAAAAAGGTTAAGGTATACTTT
CCGCTGCATAACCCTGCTTCGGGGTCATTATAGCGATTTTTTCGGTATATCCATCCTTTTTCGCACGATA
TACAGGATTTTGCCAAAGGGTTCGTGTAGACTTTCCTTGGTGTATCCAACGGCGTCAGCCGGGCAGGATA
GGTGAAGTAGGCCCACCCGCGAGCGGGTGTTCCTTCTTCACTGTCCCTTATTCGCACCTGGCGGTGCTCA
ACGGGAATCCTGCTCTGCGAGGCTGGCCGATAAGCTCTAGCATGTTCTTTCCTGCGTTATCCCCTGATTC
TGTGGATAACCGTATTACCGCCTTTGAGTGAGCTGATACCGCTCGCCGCAGCCGAACGACCGAGCGCAGC
GAGTCAGTGAGCGAGGAAGCGGAAGAGCGCCCAATACGCAAACCGCCTCTCCCCGCGCGTTGGCCGATTC
ATTAATGCAGCGAATTGGGGATCTTGAAGTACCTATTCCGAAGTTCCTATTCTCTAGAAAGTATAGGAAC
TTCAGAGCGCTTTTGAAGCTGATGTGCTTAAAAACTTACTCAATGGAATTAGCTTTATGCTTGTAAACCG
TTTTGTGAAAAAATTTTTAAAATAAAAAAGGGGACCTCTAGGGTCCCCAATTAATTAGTAATATAATCTA
TTAAAGGTCATTCAAAAGGTCATCCACCGGCGCGCGTAATACGACTCACTATAGGGCGAATTGGGTACCG
GGCCCCCCCTCGAGGTCGACGGTATCGATAAGCTTCTCGAGGAATTCCTGCAGAGCACTAGTCTAGCCCA
AAAAAACGGGTATGGAGAAACAGTAGAGAGTTGCGATAAAAAGCGTCAGGTAGGATCCGCTAATCTTATG
GATAAAAATGCTATGGCATAGCAAAGTGTGACGCCGTGCAAATAATCAATGTGGACTTTTCTGCCGTGAT
TATAGACACTTTTGTTACGCGTTTTTGTCATGGCTTTGGTCCCGCTTTGTTACAGAATGCTTTTAATAAG
CGGGGTTACCGGTTTGGTTAGCGAGAAGAGCCAGTAAAAGACGCAGTGACGGCAATGTCTGATGCAATAT
GGACAATTGGTTTCTTCTCTGAATGGCGGGAGTATGAAAAGTATGGCTGAAGCGCAAAATGATCCCCTGC
TGCCGGGATACTCGTTTAATGCCCATCTGGTGGCGGGTTTAACGCCGATTGAGGCCAACGGTTATCTCGA
TTTTTTTATCGACCGACCGCTGGGAATGAAAGGTTATATTCTCAATCTCACCATTCGCGGTCAGGGGGTG
GTGAAAAATCAGGGACGAGAATTTGTTTGCCGACCGGGTGATATTTTGCTGTTCCCGCCAGGAGAGATTC
ATCACTACGGTCGTCATCCGGAGGCTCGCGAATGGTATCACCAGTGGGTTTACTTTCGTCCGCGCGCCTA
CTGGCATGAATGGCTTAACTGGCCGTCAATATTTGCCAATACGGGGTTCTTTCGCCCGGATGAAGCGCAC
CAGCCGCATTTCAGCGACCTGTTTGGGCAAATCATTAACGCCGGGCAAGGGGAAGGGCGCTATTCGGAGC
TGCTGGCGATAAATCTGCTTGAGCAATTGTTACTGCGGCGCATGGAAGCGATTAACGAGTCGCTCCATCC
ACCGATGGATAATCGGGTACGCGAGGCTTGTCAGTACATCAGCGATCACCTGGCAGACAGCAATTTTGAT
ATCGCCAGCGTCGCACAGCATGTTTGCTTGTCGCCGTCGCGTCTGTCACATCTTTTCCGCCAGCAGTTAG
GGATTAGCGTCTTAAGCTGGCGCGAGGACCAACGTATCAGCCAGGCGAAGCTGCTTTTGAGCACCACCCG
GATGCCTATCGCCACCGTCGGTCGCAATGTTGGTTTTGACGATCAACTCTATTTCTCGCGGGTATTTAAA
AAATGCACCGGGGCCAGCCCGAGCGAGTTCCGTGCCGGTTGTGAAGAAAAAGTGAATGATGTAGCCGTCA
AGTTGTCATAATTTGGGGATTCGAGCTCCAGCTTTTGTTCCCTTTAGTGAGGGTTAATTGCGCGGGTGGA
TGACCTTTTGAATGACCTTTAATAGATTATATTACTAATTAATTGGGGACCCTAGAGGTCCCCTTTTTTA
TTTTAAAAATTTTTTCACAAAACGGTTTACAAGCATAAAGCTAATTCAGCAAGGACGGCCCCGACATCGT
AGGTCTGCTGAATCAGGCGCTGAAACTTTCCTGAAGCAACGAAAAAGGGGCCCTGCGGGGCCCCTTTTTT
CTGCGCCTCGTTCCCAGTTTGTTCCCAAATCGTTCACTCCTGAGAGTGGGTCGAATGGAAACATCAATGA
AAACAGCAGGTTATATGGCGGAGGCGGTGAGATTCGAACTCATATGAAACGCCCCAACCTCGCTGGAGGC
CGCATTATTCCTGGGCCCTACTGTCCATTTTCACTCGCGTTTGTTCCCAGAGTGTTCCCAGCGTGTGCGA
GAGAGCCTGGAAGCCTGCCGTCAAACCTGCCGTCCCAGGGCAACAGCCGGATTTCATGTTGACCCATTGA
AATCCATTGCTGTTGACAAAGGGAATCAGGGGATCTTGAAGTTCCTATTCCGAAGTTCCTATTCTCTAGA
AAGTATAGGAACTTCAGAGCGCTTTTGAAGCTAATTCGCTGCATTAATGAATCGGCCAACGCGCGGGGAG
AGGCGGTTTGCGTATTGGGCGCTCTTCCGCTTCCTCGCTCACTGACTCGCTGCGCTCGGTCGTTCGGCTG
CGGCGAGCGGTATCAGCTCACTCAAAGGCGGTAATACGGTTATCCACAGAATCAGGGGATAACGCAGGAA
AGAACATGAATTAATTCTCATGTTTGACAGCTTATCATCGATTAGCTTTAATGCGGTAGTTTATCACAGT
TAAATTGCTAACGCAGTCAGGCACCGTGTATGAAATCTAACAATGCGCTCATCGTCATCCTCGGCACCGT
CACCCTGGATGCTGTAGGCATAGGCTTGGTTATGCCGGTACTGCCGGGCCTCTTGCGGGATATTGTCCAT
TCCGACAGCATCGCCAGTCACTATGGCGTGCTGCTAGCGCTATATGCGTTGATGCAATTTCTATGCGCAC
CCGTTCTCGGAGCACTGTCCGACCGCTTTGGCCGCCGCCCAGTCCTGCTCGCTTCGCTACTTGGAGCCAC
TATCGACTACGCGATCATGGCGACCACACCCGTCCTGTGGATTCTCTACGCCGGACGCATCGTGGCCGGC
ATCACCGGCGCCACAGGTGCGGTTGCTGGCGCCTATATCGCCGACATCACCGATGGGGAAGATCGGGCTC
GCCACTTCGGGCTCATGAGCGCTTGTTTCGGCGTGGGTATGGTGGCAGGCCCCGTGGCCGGGGGACTGTT
GGGCGCCATCTCCTTACATGCACCATTCCTTGCGGCGGCGGTGCTCAACGGCCTCAACCTACTACTGGGC
TGCTTCCTAATGCAGGAGTCGCATAAGGGAGAGCGCCGACCCATGCCCTTGAGAGCCTTCAACCCAGTCA
GCTCCTTCCGGTGGGCGCGGGGCATGACTATCGTCGCCGCACTTATGACTGTCTTCTTTATCATGCAACT
CGTAGGACAGGTGCCGGCAGCGCTCTGGGTCATTTTCGGCGAGGACCGCTTTCGCTGGAGCGCGACGATG
ATCGGCCTGTCGCTTGCGGTATTCGGAATCTTGCACGCCCTCGCTCAAGCCTTCGTCACTGGTCCCGCCA
CCAAACGTTTCGGCGAGAAGCAGGCCATTATCGCCGGCATGGCGGCCGACGCGCTGGGCTACGTCTTGCT
GGCGTTCGCGACGCGAGGCTGGATGGCCTTCCCCATTATGATTCTTCTCGCTTCCGGCGGCATCGGGATG
CCCGCGTTGCAGGCCATGCTGTCCAGGCAGGTAGATGACGACCATCAGGGACAGCTTCAAGGATCGCTCG
CGGCTCTTACCAGCCTAACTTCGATCATTGGACCGCTGATCGTCACGGCGATTTATGCCGCCTCGGCGAG
CACATGGAACGGGTTGGCATGGATTGTAGGCGCCGCCCTATACCTTGTCTGCCTCCCCGCGTTGCGTCGC
GGTGCATGGAGCCGGGCCACCTCGACCTGAATGGAAGCCGGCGGCACCTCGCTAACGGATTCACCACTCC
AAGAATTGGAGCCAATCAATTCTTGCGGAGAACTGTGAATGCGCAAACCAACCCTTGACTCACCAGTCAC
AGAAAAGCATCTTACGGATGGCATGACAGTAAGAGAATTATGCAGTGCTGCCATAACCATGAGTGATAAC
ACTGCGGCCAACTTACTTCTGACAACGATCGGAGGACCGAAGGAGCTAACCGCTTTTTTGCACAACATGG
GGGATCATGTAACTCGCCTTGATCGTTGGGAACCGGAGCTGAATGAAGCCATACCAAACGACGAGCGTGA
CACCACGATGCCTGTAGCAATGGCAACAACGTTGCGCAAACTATTAACTGGCGAACTACTTACTCTAGCT
TCCCGGCAACAATTAATAGACTGGATGGAGGCGGATAAAGTTGCAGGACCACTTCTGCGCTCGGCCCTTC
CGGCTGGCTGGTTTATTGCTGATAAATCTGGAGCCGGTGAGCGTGGGTCTCGCGGTATCATTGCAGCACT
GGGGCCAGATGGTAAGCCCTCCCGTATCGTAGTTATCTACACGACGGGGAGTCAGGCAACTATGGATGAA
CGAAATAGACAGATCGCTGAGATAGGTGCCTCACTGATTAAGCATTGGTAACTGTCAGACCAAGTTTACT
CATATATACTTTAGATTGATTTAAAACTTCATTTTTAATTTAAAAGGATCTAGGTGAAGATCCTTTTTGA
TAATCTCATGACCAAAATCCCTTAACGTGAGTTTTCGTTCCACTGAGCGTCAGACCCCGTAGAAAAGATC
AAAGGATCTTC
